>Addgene plasmid #245374 | pZ_pF-3 | addgene full sequence | sequence record 486430 | Addgene NGS Result
GCCTCCGCGCCGGGTTTTGGCGCCTCCCGCGGGCGCCCCCCTCGTCACGGCGAGCGCTGCCACGTCAGAC
GAAGGGCGCAGGAGCGTCCTGATCCTTCCGCCCGGACGCTCAGGACAGCGGCCCGCTGCTCATAAGACTC
GGCCTTAGAACCCCAGTATCAGCAGAAGGACATTTTAGGACGGGACTTGGGTGACTCTAGGGCACTGGTT
TTCTTTCCAGAGAGCGGAACAGGCGAGGAAAAGTAGTCCCTTCTCGGCGATTCTGCGGAGGGATCTCCGT
GGGGCGGTGAACGCCGATGATTATATAAGGACGCGCCGGGTGTGGCACAGCTAGTTCCGTCGCAGCCGGG
ATTTGGGTCGCGGTTCTTGTTTGTGGATCGCTGTGATCGTCACTTGGTGAGTAGCGGGCTGCTGGGCTGG
CCGGGGCTTTCGTGGCCGCCGGGCCGCTCGGTGGGACGGAAGCGTGTGGAGAGACCGCCAAGGGCTGTAG
TCTGGGTCCGCGAGCAAGGTTGCCCTGAACTGGGGGTTGGGGGGAGCGCAGCAAAATGGCGGCTGTTCCC
GAGTCTTGAATGGAAGACGCTTGTGAGGCGGGCTGTGAGGTCGTTGAAACAAGGTGGGGGGCATGGTGGG
CGGCAAGAACCCAAGGTCTTGAGCCCTTCGCTAATGCGGGAAAGCTCTTATTCGGGTGAGATGGGCTGGG
CACCATCTGGGGACCCTGACGTGAAGTTTGTCACTGACTGGAGAACTCGGTTTGTCGTCTGTTGCGGGGG
CGGCAGTTATGGCGGTGCCGTTGGGCAGTGCACCCGTACCTTTGGGAGCGCGCGCCCTCGTCGTGTCGTG
ACGTCACCCGTTCTGTTGGCTTATAATGCAGGGTGGGGCCACCTGCCGGTAGGTGTGCGGTAGGCTTTTC
TCCGTCGCAGGACGCAGGGTTCGGGCCTAGGGTAGGCTCTCCTGAATCGACAGGCGCCGGACCTCTGGTG
AGGGGAGGGATAAGTGAGGCGTCAGTTTCTTTGGTCGGTTTTATGTACCTATCTTCTTAAGTAGCTGAAG
CTCCGGTTTTGAACTATGCGCTCGGGGTTGGCGAGTGTGTTTTGTGAAGTTTTTTAGGCACCTTTTGAAA
TGTAATCATTTGGGTCAATATGTAATTTTCAGTGTTAGACTTGTAAATTGTCCGCTAAATTCTGGCCGTT
TTTGGCTTTTTTGTTAGACAACATGACCGAGTACAAGCCCACGGTGCGCCTCGCCACCCGCGACGACGTC
CCCAGGGCCGTACGCACCCTCGCCGCCGCGTTCGCCGACTACCCCGCCACGCGCCACACCGTCGATCCGG
ACCGCCACATCGAGCGGGTCACCGAGCTGCAAGAACTCTTCCTCACGCGCGTCGGGCTCGACATCGGCAA
GGTGTGGGTCGCGGACGACGGCGCCGCGGTGGCGGTCTGGACCACGCCGGAGAGCGTCGAAGCGGGGGCG
GTGTTCGCCGAGATCGGCCCGCGCATGGCCGAGTTGAGCGGTTCCCGGCTGGCCGCGCAGCAACAGATGG
AGGGCCTCCTGGCGCCGCACCGGCCCAAGGAGCCCGCGTGGTTCCTGGCCACCGTCGGCGTCTCGCCCGA
CCACCAGGGCAAGGGTCTGGGCAGCGCCGTCGTGCTCCCCGGAGTGGAGGCCGCCGAGCGCGCCGGGGTG
CCCGCCTTCCTGGAGACCTCCGCGCCCCGCAACCTCCCCTTCTACGAGCGGCTCGGCTTCACCGTCACCG
CCGACGTCGAGGTGCCCGAAGGACCGCGCACCTGGTGCATGACCCGCAAGCCCGGTGCCTAGGCTAGTAT
GTAAGCCTAGTCTTAGATAATAAAATCGCTATCCATCGAAGATGGATGTGTGTTGGTTTTTTGTGTGTGT
AACGCTAGGCGCGCCTGGTGTACCGAGAACGATCCTCTCAGTGCGAGTCTCGACGATCCATATCGTTGCT
TGGCAGTCAGCCAGTCGGAATCCAGCTTGGGACCCAGGAAGTCCAATCGTCAGATATTGTACTCAAGCCT
GGTCACGGCAGCGTACCGATCTGTTTAAACCTAGATATTGATAGTCTGATCGGTCAACGTATAATCGAGT
CCTAGCTTTTGCAAACATCTATCAAGAGACAGGATCAGCAGGAGGCTTTCGCATGAGTATTCAACATTTC
CGTGTCGCCCTTATTCCCTTTTTTGCGGCATTTTGCCTTCCTGTTTTTGCTCACCCAGAAACGCTGGTGA
AAGTAAAAGATGCTGAAGATCAGTTGGGTGCGCGAGTGGGTTACATCGAACTGGATCTCAACAGCGGTAA
GATCCTTGAGAGTTTTCGCCCCGAAGAACGCTTTCCAATGATGAGCACTTTTAAAGTTCTGCTATGTGGC
GCGGTATTATCCCGTATTGACGCCGGGCAAGAGCAACTCGGTCGCCGCATACACTATTCTCAGAATGACT
TGGTTGAGTATTCACCAGTCACAGAAAAGCATCTTACGGATGGCATGACAGTAAGAGAATTATGCAGTGC
TGCCATAACCATGAGTGATAACACTGCGGCCAACTTACTTCTGACAACGATTGGAGGACCGAAGGAGCTA
ACCGCTTTTTTGCACAACATGGGGGATCATGTAACTCGCCTTGATCGTTGGGAACCGGAGCTGAATGAAG
CCATACCAAACGACGAGCGTGACACCACGATGCCTGTAGCAATGGCAACAACCTTGCGTAAACTATTAAC
TGGCGAACTACTTACTCTAGCTTCCCGGCAACAGTTGATAGACTGGATGGAGGCGGATAAAGTTGCAGGA
CCACTTCTGCGCTCGGCCCTTCCGGCTGGCTGGTTTATTGCTGATAAATCTGGAGCCGGTGAGCGTGGGT
CTCGCGGTATCATTGCAGCACTGGGGCCAGATGGTAAGCCCTCCCGTATCGTAGTTATCTACACGACGGG
GAGTCAGGCAACTATGGATGAACGAAATAGACAGATCGCTGAGATAGGTGCCTCACTGATTAAGCATTGG
TAACCGATTCTAGGTGCATTGGCGCAGAAAAAAATGCCTGATGCGACGCTGCGCGTCTTATACTCCCACA
TATGCCAGATTCAGCAACGGATACGGCTTCCCCAACTTGCCCACTTCCATACGTGTCCTCCTTACCAGAA
ATTTATCCTTAAGATCCCGAATCGTTTAAACTCGACTCTGGCTCTATCGAATCTCCGTCGTTTCGAGCTT
ACGCGAACAGCCGTGGCGCTCATTTGCTCGTCGGGCATCGAATCTCGTCAGCTATCGTCAGCTTACCTTT
TTGGCAGCGATCGCGGCTCCCGACATCTTGGACCATTAGCTCCACAGGTATCTTCTTCCCTCTAGTGGTC
ATAACAGCAGCTTCAGCTACCTCTCAATTCAAAAAACCCCTCAAGACCCGTTTAGAGGCCCCAAGGGGTT
ATGCTATCAATCGTTGCGTTACACACACAAAAAACCAACACACATCCATCTTCGATGGATAGCGATTTTA
TTATCTAACTGCTGATCGAGTGTAGCCAGATCTCGTGAGGCTCCGGTGCCCGTCAGTGGGCAGAGCGCAC
ATCGCCCACAGTCCCCGAGAAGTTGGGGGGAGGGGTCGGCAATTGAACCGGTGCCTAGAGAAGGTGGCGC
GGGGTAAACTGGGAAAGTGATGTCGTGTACTGGCTCCGCCTTTTTCCCGAGGGTGGGGGAGAACCGTATA
TAAGTGCACTAGTCGCCGTGAACGTTCTTTTTCGCAACGGGTTTGCCGCCAGAACACAGGTAAGTGCCGT
GTGTGGTTCCCGCGGGCCTGGCCTCTTTACGGGTTATGGCCCTTGCGTGCCTTGAATTACTTCCACCTGG
CTGCAGTACGTGATTCTTGATCCCGAGCTTCGGGTTGGAAGTGGGTGGGAGAGTTCGTGGCCTTGCGCTT
AAGGAGCCCCTTCGCCTCGTGCTTGAGTTGTGGCCTGGCCTGGGCGCTGGGGCCGCCGCGTGCGAATCTG
GTGGCACCTTCGCGCCTGTCTCGCTGCTTTCGATAAGTCTCTAGCCATTTAAAATTTTTGATGACCTGCT
GCGACGCTTTTTTTCTGGCAAGATAGTCTTGTAAATGCGGGCCAAGATCAGCACACTGGTATTTCGGTTT
TTGGGGCCGCGGGCGGCGACGGGGCCCGTGCGTCCCAGCGCACATGTTCGGCGAGGCGGGGCCTGCGAGC
GCGGCCACCGAGAATCGGACGGGGGTAGTCTCAAGCTGCCCGGCCTGCTCTGGTGCCTGGCCTCGCGCCG
CCGTGTATCGCCCCGCCCTGGGCGGCAAGGCTGGCCCGGTCGGCACCAGTTGCGTGAGCGGAAAGATGGC
CGCTTCCCGGCCCTGCTGCAGGGAGCACAAAATGGAGGACGCGGCGCTCGGGAGAGCGGGCGGGTGAGTC
ACCCACACAAAGGAAAAGGGCCTTTCCGTCCTCAGCCGTCGCTTCATGTGACTCCACGGAGTACCGGGCG
CCGTCCAGGCACCTCGATTAGTTCTCCAGCTTTTGGAGTACGTCGTCTTTAGGTTGGGGGGAGGGGTTTT
ATGCGATGGAGTTTCCCCACACTGAGTGGGTGGAGACTGAAGTTAGGCCAGCTTGGCACTTGATGTAATT
CTCCTTGGAATTTGCCCTTTTTGAGTTTGGATCTTGGTTCATTCTCAAGCCTCAGACAGTGGTTCAAAGT
TTTTTTCTTCCATTTCAGGTGTCGTGAAAACTACCCCTAAAAGCCAAAAGATCTTTGTCGATCCTACCAT
CCACTCGACACACCCGCCAGCGGCCGCTGCCAAGCTTCCGAGCTCTCGAATTCAGCCGACCGCGGACGGC
GACGGAGCGCCCGGAGCCCCGGACATGTCCAGGCGGAAGCAGGCGAAGCCGCGATCGGTGAAAGTTGAAG
AGGGGGAGGCCTCGGACTTCTCGCTGGCCTGGGATTCCTCTGTGGCAGCAGCAGGAGGCCTGGAAGGAGA
GCCAGAGTGTGATCGGAAAACCAGCCGTGCGCTGGAAGACAGGAACAGCGTGACAAGTCAAGAGGAGAGA
AATGAGGACGATGAAGACGTGGAAGATGAGTCAATTTACACCTGCGATCACTGTCAGCAGGACTTCGAGT
CTCTGGCAGACCTGACGGACCACCGGGCCCACCGCTGTCCTGGAGATGGTGATGACGACCCACAGCTCTC
CTGGGTGGCTTCATCTCCCTCCAGCAAGGATGTTGCGTCACCTACGCAGATGATAGGAGGAGGTGGATCC
GGAGGCGGAGTCTTCACACTCGAAGATTTCGTTGGGGACTGGCGACAGACAGCCGGCTACAACCTGGACC
AAGTCCTTGAACAGGGAGGTGTGTCCAGTTTGTTTCAGAATCTCGGGGTGTCCGTAACTCCGATCCAAAG
GATTGTCCTGAGGGTGAAAATGGGCTGAAGATCGACATCCATGTCATCATCCCGTATGAAGGTCTGAGCG
GCGACCAAATGGGCCAGATCGAAAAAATTTTTAAGGTGGTGTACCCTGTGGATGATCATCACTTTAAGGT
GATCCTGCACTATGGCACACTGGTAATCGACGGGGTTACGCCGAACATGATCGACTATTTCGGACGGCCG
TATGAAGGCATCGCCGTGTTCGACGGCAAAAAGATCACTGTAACAGGGACCCTGTGGAACGGCAACAAAA
TTATCGACGAGCGCCTGATCAACCCCGACGGCTCCCTGCTGTTCCGAGTAACCATCAACGGAGTGACCGG
CTGGCGGCTGTGCGAACGCATTCTGGCGTAATATTAAGAAACCCTGGACCACCCACCCCAGCAAGGACAC
TGAGCAAGAGAGGCCCTATCCCAACTCGGCCCCCAACACTGAGCATCTCCCTCACAATTTCCATCCCAGA
CCCCCATAATAACAGGAGGGGCCTAGGGAGCCCTCCCTACTCTCTTGAATACCATCAATAAAGTTCGCTG
CACCCACCTCTCCTTGGTTTTAATGCGGTGTTGGGGGAGGGAGGGTGTGTAAATAAATCTCGAGGGGTTG
GGGTTGCGCCTTTTCCAAGGCAGCCCTGGGTTTGCGCAGGGACGCGGCTGCTCTGGGCGTGGTTCCGGGA
AACGCAGCGGCGCCGACCCTGGGTCTCGCACATTCTTCACGTCCGTTCGCAGCGTCACCCGGATCTTCGC
CGCTACCCTTGTGGGCCCCCCGGCGACGCTTCCTGCTCCGCCCCTAAGTCGGGAAGGTTCCTTGCGGTTC
GCGGCGTGCCGGACGTGACAAACGGAAGCCGCACGTCTCACTAGTACCCTCGCAGACGGACAGCGCCAGG
GAGCAATGGCAGCGCGCCGACCGCGATGGGCTGTGGCCAATAGCGGCTGCTCAGCAGGGCGCGCCGAGAG
CAGCGGCCGGGAAGGGGCGGTGCGGGAGGCGGGGTGTGGGGCGGTAGTGTGGGCCCTGTTCCTGCCCGCG
CGGTGTTCCGCATTCTGCAAGCCTCCGGAGCGCACGTCGGCAGTCGGCTCCCTCGTTGACCGAATCACCG
ACCTCTCTCCCCAGCTGACCACTTCGGTCCTGAGCGCTTGGGAGTTAGGTTGTTTGCCGGCGTAGCGGCC
AGCGCCTGAGCCCGCCCTTGATCTTCGCTGTGGCGTCGACATGGAAGATGCCAAAAACATTAAGAAGGGC
CCAGCGCCATTCTACCCACTCGAAGACGGGACCGCCGGCGAGCAACTGCACAAAGCCATGAAGCGCTACG
CCCTGGTGCCCGGCACCATCGCCTTTACCGACGCACATATCGAGGTGGACATTACCTACGCCGAGTACTT
CGAGATGAGCGTTCGGCTGGCAGAAGCTATGAAGCGCTATGGGCTGAATACAAACCATCGGATCGTGGTG
TGCAGCGAGAATAGCTTGCAGTTCTTCATGCCCGTGTTGGGTGCCCTGTTCATCGGTGTGGCTGTGGCCC
CAGCTAACGACATCTACAACGAGCGCGAGCTGCTGAACAGCATGGGCATCAGCCAGCCCACCGTCGTATT
CGTGAGCAAGAAAGGGCTGCAAAAGATCCTCAACGTGCAAAAGAAGCTACCGATCATACAAAAGATCATC
ATCATGGATAGCAAGACCGACTACCAGGGCTTCCAAAGCATGTACACCTTCGTGACTTCCCATTTGCCAC
CCGGCTTCAACGAGTACGACTTCGTGCCCGAGAGCTTCGACCGGGACAAAACCATCGCCCTGATCATGAA
CAGTAGTGGCAGTACCGGATTGCCCAAGGGCGTAGCCCTACCGCACCGCACCGCTTGTGTCCGATTCAGT
CATGCCCGCGACCCCATCTTCGGCAACCAGATCATCCCCGACACCGCTATCCTCAGCGTGGTGCCATTTC
ACCACGGCTTCGGCATGTTCACCACGCTGGGCTACTTGATCTGCGGCTTTCGGGTCGTGCTCATGTACCG
CTTCGAGGAGGAGCTATTCTTGCGCAGCTTGCAAGACTATAAGATTCAATCTGCCCTGCTGGTGCCCACA
CTCTTTAGCTTCTTCGCTAAGAGCACTCTGATTGATAAGTACGGCCTAAGCAACTTGCACGAGATCGCCA
GCGGCGGGGCGCCGCTCAGCAAGGAGGTAGGTGAGGCCGTGGCCAAACGCTTCCACCTACCAGGCATCCG
CCAGGGCTACGGCCTGACAGAAACAACCAGCGCCATTCTGATCACCCCCGAAGGGGACGACAAGCCTGGC
GCAGTAGGCAAGGTGGTGCCCTTCTTCGAGGCTAAGGTGGTGGACTTGGACACCGGTAAGACACTGGGTG
TGAACCAGCGCGGCGAGCTGTGCGTCCGTGGCCCCATGATCATGAGCGGCTACGTTAACAACCCAGAGGC
TACAAACGCTCTCATCGACAAGGACGGCTGGCTGCACAGCGGCGACATCGCCTACTGGGACGAGGACGAG
CACTTCTTCATCGTGGACCGGCTGAAGAGCCTGATCAAATACAAGGGCTACCAGGTAGCCCCAGCCGAAC
TGGAGAGCATCCTGCTGCAACACCCCAACATCTTCGACGCCGGGGTCGCCGGCCTGCCCGACGACGATGC
CGGCGAGCTGCCCGCCGCAGTCGTCGTGCTGGAACACGGTAAAACCATGACCGAGAAGGAGATCGTGGAC
TATGTGGCCAGCCAGGTTACAACCGCCAAGAAGCTGCGCGGTGGTGTTGTGTTCGTGGACGAGGTGCCTA
AAGGACTGACCGGCAAGTTGGACGCCCGCAAGATCCGCGAGATTCTCATTAAGGCCAAGAAGGGCGGCAA
GATCGCCGTGTAAGCTAGCTTGACTGACTGAGATACAGCGTACCTTCAGCTCACAGACATGATAAGATAC
ATTGATGAGTTTGGACAAACCACAACTAGAATGCAGTGAAAAAAATGCTTTATTTGTGAAATTTGTGATG
CTATTGCTTTATTTGTAACCATTATAAGCTGCAATAAACAAGTTAACAACAACAATTGCATTCATTTTAT
GTTTCAGGTTCAGGGGGAGGTGTGGGAGGTTTTTTAAAGCAAGTAAAACCTCTACAAATGTGGTATTGGC
CCATCTCTATCGGTATCGTAGCATAACCCCTTGGGGCCTCTAAACGGGTCTTGAGGGGTTTTTTGTGCCC
CTCGGGCCGGATTGCTATCTACCGGCATTGGCGCAGAAAAAAATGCCTGATGCGACGCTGCGCGTCTTAT
ACTCCCACATATGCCAGATTCAGCAACGGATACGGCTTCCCCAACTTGCCCACTTCCATACGTGTCCTCC
TTACCAGAAATTTATCCTTAAGGTCGTCAGCTATCCTGCAGGCGATCTCTCGATTTCGATCAAGACATTC
CTTTAATGGTCTTTTCTGGACACCACTAGGGGTCAGAAGTAGTTCATCAAACTTTCTTCCCTCCCTAATC
TCATTGGTTACCTTGGGCTATCGAAACTTAATTAACCAGTCAAGTCAGCTACTTGGCGAGATCGACTTGT
CTGGGTTTCGACTACGCTCAGAATTGCGTCAGTCAAGTTCGATCTGGTCCTTGCTATTGCACCCGTTCTC
CGATTACGAGTTTCATTTAAATCATGTGAGCAAAAGGCCAGCAAAAGGCCAGGAACCGTAAAAAGGCCGC
GTTGCTGGCGTTTTTCCATAGGCTCCGCCCCCCTGACGAGCATCACAAAAATCGACGCTCAAGTCAGAGG
TGGCGAAACCCGACAGGACTATAAAGATACCAGGCGTTTCCCCCTGGAAGCTCCCTCGTGCGCTCTCCTG
TTCCGACCCTGCCGCTTACCGGATACCTGTCCGCCTTTCTCCCTTCGGGAAGCGTGGCGCTTTCTCATAG
CTCACGCTGTAGGTATCTCAGTTCGGTGTAGGTCGTTCGCTCCAAGCTGGGCTGTGTGCACGAACCCCCC
GTTCAGCCCGACCGCTGCGCCTTATCCGGTAACTATCGTCTTGAGTCCAACCCGGTAAGACACGACTTAT
CGCCACTGGCAGCAGCCACTGGTAACAGGATTAGCAGAGCGAGGTATGTAGGCGGTGCTACAGAGTTCTT
GAAGTGGTGGCCTAACTACGGCTACACTAGAAGAACAGTATTTGGTATCTGCGCTCTGCTGAAGCCAGTT
ACCTTCGGAAAAAGAGTTGGTAGCTCTTGATCCGGCAAACAAACCACCGCTGGTAGCGGTGGTTTTTTTG
TTTGCAAGCAGCAGATTACGCGCAGAAAAAAAGGATCTCAAGAAGATCCTTTGATCTTTTCTACGGGGTC
TGACGCTCAGTGGAACGAAAACTCACGTTAAGGGATTTTGGTCATGAGATTATCAAAAAGGATCTTCACC
TAGATCCTTTTAAATTAAAAATGAAGTTTTAAATCAATCTAAAGTATATATGAGTAAACTTGGTCTGACA
GTTACCAATGCTTAATCAGTGAGGCACCTATCTCAGCGATCTGTCTATTTCGTTCATCCATAGTTGCATT
TAAATTTCCGAACTCTCCAAGGCCCTCGTCGGAAAATCTTCAAACCTTTCGTCCGATCCATCTTGCAGGC
TACCTCTCGAACGAACTATCGCAAGTCTCTTGGCCGGCCTTGCGCCTTGGCTATTGCTTGGCAGCGCCTA
TCGCCAGGTATTACTCCAATCCCGAATATCCGAGATCGGGATCACCCGAGAGAAGTTCAACCTACATCCT
CAATCCCGATCTATCCGAGATCCGAGGAATATCGAAATCGGGGCGCGCCTG
Features (pLannotate 1.2.2; 20 found; start..end, strand, type, name):
   1213..1810    +  CDS            PuroR (fragment): puromycin N-acetyltransferase; pac from Streptomyces; confers resistance to puromycin
   1839..1887    +  polyA_signal   poly(A) signal: synthetic polyadenylation signal
   2153..3013    +  CDS            AmpR: β-lactamase; bla; confers resistance to ampicillin, carbenicillin, and related antibiotics
   3026..3162    +  terminator     rrnG terminator: transcription terminator from the E. coli ribosomal RNA rrnG operon (Albrechtsen et al., 1991)
   3314..3385    +  misc_feature   5' β-globin insulator: insulator upstream of the human β-globin locus (Farrell et al., 2002)
   3390..3436    -  terminator     T7 terminator: transcription terminator for bacteriophage T7 RNA polymerase
   3454..3502    -  polyA_signal   poly(A) signal: synthetic polyadenylation signal
   3539..4717    +  promoter       EF-1α promoter: strong constitutive promoter for human elongation factor EF-1α
   4855..5244    +  CDS            Znf423 (fragment): ZN423_MOUSE - Also known as Ebfaz, Kiaa0760, Nur12, Oaz, Zfp423. Experimental evidence at protein level: Swiss-Prot protein existence level 1. Transcription factor that can both act as an activator or a repressor depending on the context. Plays a central role in BMP signaling and olfactory neurogenesis. Associates with SMADs in response to BMP2 leading to activate transcription of BMP target genes. Acts as a transcriptional repressor via its interaction with EBF1, a transcription factor involved in terminal olfactory receptor neurons differentiation; this interaction preventing EBF1 to bind DN
   5260..5771    +  CDS            Nluc: NanoLuc® luciferase human codon-optimized
   6014..6524    +  promoter       hPGK promoter: human phosphoglycerate kinase 1 promoter
   6621..8273    +  CDS            luciferase: firefly luciferase synthetic luc2 version of the luciferase gene
   8323..8444    -  polyA_signal   SV40 poly(A) signal: SV40 polyadenylation signal
   8467..8536    -  CDS            large T antigen (fragment): large T antigen from SV40 (simian virus 40)
   8559..8605    +  terminator     T7 terminator: transcription terminator for bacteriophage T7 RNA polymerase
   8635..8771    +  terminator     rrnG terminator: transcription terminator from the E. coli ribosomal RNA rrnG operon (Albrechtsen et al., 1991)
   8816..8887    +  misc_feature   3' β-globin insulator: insulator downstream of the human β-globin locus (Farrell et al., 2002)
   9113..9701    -  rep_origin     ori: high-copy-number ColE1/pMB1/pBR322/pUC origin of replication
   9873..9937    -  CDS            bla(M) (fragment): β-lactamase lacking the signal sequence; bla(M); allows cytosolic expression of β-lactamase
  10201..1209    +  promoter       UbC promoter (across the origin): human ubiquitin C promoter
