[The description below was written by a language model from this plasmid's Addgene catalogue record and pLannotate feature annotations shown in this document.]
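Description:
pZ_pF-3 is a mammalian expression and dual-luciferase reporter plasmid of about 10.2 kb, built on the pTwist-EF1a backbone by Gibson assembly. It is maintained in E. coli through a high-copy ColE1/pUC-type origin and an ampicillin resistance gene. For selection in mammalian cells it carries a puromycin N-acetyltransferase cassette, which the feature table places downstream of a human ubiquitin C promoter and upstream of a synthetic poly(A) signal. Bacterial rrnG and T7 terminators and short β-globin insulator elements flank the central expression region, presumably to isolate it from transcription elsewhere in the backbone.

The payload is mouse Zfp423 sequence, catalogued as "Zfp423-wt", driven by the EF-1α promoter and fused at its C terminus to NanoLuc luciferase. The annotation detects only a roughly 390 bp fragment of the Zfp423 (Znf423) coding sequence immediately upstream of the Nluc reading frame, so the insert appears to be a segment of the gene rather than the full open reading frame, although the record does not define its boundaries. A second, independent cassette places firefly luciferase (luc2) under the human PGK promoter; the SV40 poly(A) signal found after it is annotated on the opposite strand. This firefly cassette can plausibly serve as an internal normalisation control for the NanoLuc signal.

The stated purpose is a negative control in which NanoLuciferase is mutated, but the record does not specify the mutation, and the Nluc feature is still recognised by the annotation. The depositor notes that this is clone 3. The associated study concerns premature termination codons in Zfp423, so the plasmid probably sets the background signal for related Zfp423–NanoLuc reporters.
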