Addgene plasmid #245374: pZ_pF-3
Purpose: Negative control, NanoLuciferase mutated
Depositing lab: Bruce Hamilton. Depositing organization: University of California, San Diego (UCSD). Publication: Nonequivalence of Zfp423 premature termination codons in mice. Concepcion D, Liang C, Kim D, Hamilton BA. bioRxiv [Preprint]. 2025 Jun 2:2025.05.30.656936. doi: 10.1101/2025.05.30.656936. PubMed 40501617.
Backbone
  Vector backbone: pTwist-EF1a
  Backbone manufacturer: Twist Biosciences
  Vector type: Mammalian Expression, Luciferase, Synthetic Biology
  Selectable markers: Puromycin
Growth in bacteria
  Bacterial resistance: Ampicillin, 100 μg/mL
  Growth temperature: 37°C
  Growth strain: DH5alpha
  Copy number: High Copy
Gene/Insert
  Gene/Insert name: Zfp423-wt
  Species: M. musculus (mouse)
  Entrez Gene: Zfp423 (a.k.a. Ebfaz, Roaz, Zfp104, Znf423, ataxia1, mKIAA0760, nur12)
  Promoter: EF1a
  Tag / fusion protein: NanoLuciferase (C terminal on insert)
  Cloning method: Gibson Cloning
Terms and licenses: Academic/Nonprofit Terms; Industry Terms: Not Available to Industry
Depositor comments: clone 3 5' cloning site: EcoRI. 3' cloning site: BamHI.
How to cite: pZ_pF-3 was a gift from Bruce Hamilton (Addgene plasmid # 245374 ; http://n2t.net/addgene:245374 ; RRID:Addgene_245374)
